>Addgene plasmid #59314 | pcDNA3-Nrxn1beta AS4(+)-Fc | depositor full sequence | sequence record 107094 | pcDNA3-Nrxn1beta AS4(+)-Fc sequence 7545 bps
GACGGATCGGGTTCCCGATCCCCTATGGTCGACTCTCAGTACAATCTGCTCTGATGCCGCATAGTTAAGC
CAGTATCTGCTCCCTGCTTGTGTGTTGGAGGTCGCTGAGTAGTGCGCGAGCAAAATTTAAGCTACAACAA
GGCAAGGCTTGACCGACAATTGCATGAAGAATCTGCTTAGGGTTAGGCGTTTTGCGCTGCTTCGCGATGT
ACGGGCCAGATATACGCGTTGACATTGATTATTGACTAGTTATTAATAGTAATCAATTACGGGGTCATTA
GTTCATAGCCCATATATGGAGTTCCGCGTTACATAACTTACGGTAAATGGCCCGCCTGGCTGACCGCCCA
ACGACCCCCGCCCATTGACGTCAATAATGACGTATGTTCCCATAGTAACGCCAATAGGGACTTTCCATTG
ACGTCAATGGGTGGACTATTTACGGTAAACTGCCCACTTGGCAGTACATCAAGTGTATCATATGCCAAGT
ACGCCCCCTATTGACGTCAATGACGGTAAATGGCCCGCCTGGCATTATGCCCAGTACATGACCTTATGGG
ACTTTCCTACTTGGCAGTACATCTACGTATTAGTCATCGCTATTACCATGGTGATGCGGTTTTGGCAGTA
CATCAATGGGCGTGGATAGCGGTTTGACTCACGGGGATTTCCAAGTCTCCACCCCATTGACGTCAATGGG
AGTTTGTTTTGGCACCAAAATCAACGGGACTTTCCAAAATGTCGTAACAACTCCGCCCCATTGACGCAAA
TGGGCGGTAGGCGTGTACGGTGGGAGGTCTATATAAGCAGAGCTCTCTGGCTAACTAGAGAACCCACTGC
TTACTGGCTTATCGAAATTAATACGACTCACTATAGGGAGACCCAAGCTTACCATGTACCAGAGGATGCT
CCGGTGCGGCGCCGATCTGGGATCGCCCGGGGGCGGCAGTGGCGGCGGCGCAGGGGGGCGCCTGGCCCTG
ATCTGGATAGTCCCGCTCACCCTCGGCGGCCTCCTAGGAGTGGCCTGGGGGGCATCCAGTTTGGGAGCGC
ACCACATCCACCATTTCCATGGCAGCAGCAAGCATCATTCAGTGCCTATTGCAATCTACAGGTCACCAGC
ATCCTTGCGAGGCGGACACGCTGGGACAACATATATCTTTAGCAAAGGTGGTGGACAGATTACATATAAG
TGGCCTCCCAATGACCGCCCCAGTACACGAGCAGACAGGCTGGCCATCGGATTTAGCACTGTCCAGAAGG
AAGCCGTGTTGGTGCGTGTGGACAGTTCCTCAGGCCTGGGTGACTACCTGGAGCTGCACATACACCAAGG
AAAAATTGGAGTTAAGTTTAATGTTGGGACAGATGACATCGCCATCGAAGAGTCTAATGCAATCATTAAT
GATGGGAAATACCATGTAGTACGTTTCACAAGGAGTGGTGGCAATGCCACGTTACAGGTGGACAGCTGGC
CAGTTATCGAACGCTACCCTGCAGGAAACAATGATAACGAGCGCCTGGCGATTGCTAGACAGCGAATTCC
ATATCGACTTGGTCGAGTAGTTGATGAATGGCTACTCGACAAAGGGCGTCAGCTCACAATCTTCAATAGC
CAAGCAACCATAATAATTGGCGGGAAAGAGCAGGGCCAGCCCTTCCAGGGTCAGCTCTCTGGTCTTTACT
ACAATGGCTTGAAAGTTCTGAATATGGCAGCAGAGAACGATGCCAACATCGCCATAGTGGGGAATGTGAG
GCTGGTCGGTGAAGTGAGATCTGCGGATCCCGAGGGTGAGTACTTAGCTTCAGCGCTCCTGCCTGGACGC
ATCCCGGCTATGCAGCCCCAGTCCAGGGCAGCAAGGCAGGCCCCGTCTGCCTCTTCACCCGGAGGCCTCT
GCCCGCCCCACTCATGCTCAGGGAGAGGGTCTTCTGGCTTTTTCCCCAGGCTCTGGGCAGGCACAGGCTA
GGTGCCCCTAACCCAGGCCCTGCACACAAAGGGGCAGGTGCTGGGCTCAGACCTGCCAAGAGCCATATCC
GGGAGGACCCTGCCCCTGACCTAAGCCCACCCCAAAGGCCAAACTCTCCACTCCCTCAGCTCGGACACCT
TCTCTCCTCCCAGATTCCAGTAACTCCCAATCTTCTCTCTGCAGAGCCCAAATCTTGTGACAAAACTCAC
ACATGCCCACCGTGCCCAGGTAAGCCAGCCCAGGCCTCGCCCTCCAGCTCAAGGCGGGACAGGTGCCCTA
GAGTAGCCTGCATCCAGGGACAGGCCCCAGCCGGGTGCTGACACGTCCACCTCCATCTCTTCCTCAGCAC
CTGAACTCCTGGGGGGACCGTCAGTCTTCCTCTTCCCCCCAAAACCCAAGGACACCCTCATGATCTCCCG
GACCCCTGAGGTCACATGCGTGGTGGTGGACGTGAGCCACGAAGACCCTGAGGTCAAGTTCAACTGGTAC
GTGGACGGCGTGGAGGTGCATAATGCCAAGACAAAGCCGCGGGAGGAGCAGTACAACAGCACGTACCGTG
TGGTCAGCGTCCTCACCGTCCTGCACCAGGACTGGCTGAATGGCAAGGAGTACAAGTGCAAGGTCTCCAA
CAAAGCCCTCCCAGCCCCCATCGAGAAAACCATCTCCAAAGCCAAAGGTGGGACCCGTGGGGTGCGAGGG
CCACATGGACAGAGGCCGGCTCGGCCCACCCTCTGCCCTGAGAGTGACCGCTGTACCAACCTCTGTCCCT
ACAGGGCAGCCCCGAGAACCACAGGTGTACACCCTGCCCCCATCCCGGGATGAGCTGACCAAGAACCAGG
TCAGCCTGACCTGCCTGGTCAAAGGCTTCTATCCCAGCGACATCGCCGTGGAGTGGGAGAGCAATGGGCA
GCCGGAGAACAACTACAAGACCACGCCTCCCGTGCTGGACTCCGACGGCTCCTTCTTCCTCTACAGCAAG
CTCACCGTGGACAAGAGCAGGTGGCAGCAGGGGAACGTCTTCTCATGCTCCGTGATGCATGAGGCTCTGC
ACAACCACTACACGCAGAAGAGCCTCTCCCTGTCTCCGGGTAAATGAGTGCGACGGCCGCTCGAGCATGC
ATCTAGAGGGCCCTATTCTATAGTGTCACCTAAATGCTAGAGCTCGCTGATCAGCCTCGACTGTGCCTTC
TAGTTGCCAGCCATCTGTTGTTTGCCCCTCCCCCGTGCCTTCCTTGACCCTGGAAGGTGCCACTCCCACT
GTCCTTTCCTAATAAAATGAGGAAATTGCATCGCATTGTCTGAGTAGGTGTCATTCTATTCTGGGGGGTG
GGGTGGGGCAGGACAGCAAGGGGGAGGATTGGGAAGACAATAGCAGGCATGCTGGGGATGCGGTGGGCTC
TATGGCTTCTGAGGCGGAAAGAACCAGCTGGGGCTCTAGGGGGTATCCCC
[124 nt withheld, positions 3411-3534]
C
[32 nt withheld, positions 3536-3567]
CA
[57 nt withheld, positions 3570-3626]
A
[49 nt withheld, positions 3628-3676]
CCTTTGACGTTGGAGTCCACGTTCTTT
[37 nt withheld, positions 3704-3740]
ACCCTATCTCGGTCTATTCTTTTGATTTATAAGGGATTTTGGGGATTTCGGCCTATTGGTTAAAAAATGA
GCTGATTTAACAAAAATTTAACGCGAATTAATTCTGTGGAATGTGTGTCAGTTAGGGTGTGGAAAGTCCC
CAGGCTCCCCAGGCAGGCAGAAGTATGCAAAGCATGCATCTCAATTAGTCAGCAACCAGGTGTGGAAAGT
CCCCAGGCTCCCCAGCAGGCAGAAGTATGCAAAGCATGCATCTCAATTAGTCAGCAACCATAGTCCCGCC
CCTAACTCCGCCCATCCCGCCCCTAACTCCGCCCAGTTCCGCCCATTCTCCGCCCCATGGCTGACTAATT
TTTTTTATTTATGCAGAGGCCGAGGCCGCCTCTGCCTCTGAGCTATTCCAGAAGTAGTGAGGAGGCTTTT
TTGGAGGCCTAGGCTTTTGCAAAAAGCTCCCGGGAGCTTGTATATCCATTTTCGGATCTGATCAAGAGAC
AGGATGAGGATCGTTTCGCATGATTGAACAAGATGGATTGCACGCAGGTTCTCCGGCCGCTTGGGTGGAG
AGGCTATTCGGCTATGACTGGGCACAACAGACAATCGGCTGCTCTGATGCCGCCGTGTTCCGGCTGTCAG
CGCAGGGGCGCCCGGTTCTTTTTGTCAAGACCGACCTGTCCGGTGCCCTGAATGAACTGCAGGACGAGGC
AGCGCGGCTATCGTGGCTGGCCACGACGGGCGTTCCTTGCGCAGCTGTGCTCGACGTTGTCACTGAAGCG
GGAAGGGACTGGCTGCTATTGGGCGAAGTGCCGGGGCAGGATCTCCTGTCATCTCACCTTGCTCCTGCCG
AGAAAGTATCCATCATGGCTGATGCAATGCGGCGGCTGCATACGCTTGATCCGGCTACCTGCCCATTCGA
CCACCAAGCGAAACATCGCATCGAGCGAGCACGTACTCGGATGGAAGCCGGTCTTGTCGATCAGGATGAT
CTGGACGAAGAGCATCAGGGGCTCGCGCCAGCCGAACTGTTCGCCAGGCTCAAGGCGCGCATGCCCGACG
GCGAGGATCTCGTCGTGACCCATGGCGATGCCTGCTTGCCGAATATCATGGTGGAAAATGGCCGCTTTTC
TGGATTCATCGACTGTGGCCGGCTGGGTGTGGCGGACCGCTATCAGGACATAGCGTTGGCTACCCGTGAT
ATTGCTGAAGAGCTTGGCGGCGAATGGGCTGACCGCTTCCTCGTGCTTTACGGTATCGCCGCTCCCGATT
CGCAGCGCATCGCCTTCTATCGCCTTCTTGACGAGTTCTTCTGAGCGGGACTCTGGGGTTCGAAATGACC
GACCAAGCGACGCCCAACCTGCCATCACGAGATTTCGATTCCACCGCCGCCTTCTATGAAAGGTTGGGCT
TCGGAATCGTTTTCCGGGACGCCGGCTGGATGATCCTCCAGCGCGGGGATCTCATGCTGGAGTTCTTCGC
CCACCCCAACTTGTTTATTGCAGCTTATAATGGTTACAAATAAAGCAATAGCATCACAAATTTCACAAAT
AAAGCATTTTTTTCACTGCATTCTAGTTGTGGTTTGTCCAAACTCATCAATGTATCTTATCATGTCTGTA
TACCGTCGACCTCTAGCTAGAGCTTGGCGTAATCATGGTCATAGCTGTTTCCTGTGTGAAATTGTTATCC
GCTCACAATTCCACACAACATACGAGCCGGAAGCATAAAGTGTAAAGCCTGGGGTGCCTAATGAGTGAGC
TAACTCACATTAATTGCGTTGCGCTCACTGCCCGCTTTCCAGTCGGGAAACCTGTCGTGCCAGCTGCATT
AATGAATCGGCCAACGCGCGGGGAGAGGCGGTTTGCGTATTGGGCGCTCTTCCGCTTCCTCGCTCACTGA
CTCGCTGCGCTCGGTCGTTCGGCTGCGGCGAGCGGTATCAGCTCACTCAAAGGCGGTAATACGGTTATCC
ACAGAATCAGGGGATAACGCAGGAAAGAACATGTGAGCAAAAGGCCAGCAAAAGGCCAGGAACCGTAAAA
AGGCCGCGTTGCTGGCGTTTTTCCATAGGCTCCGCCCCCCTGACGAGCATCACAAAAATCGACGCTCAAG
TCAGAGGTGGCGAAACCCGACAGGACTATAAAGATACCAGGCGTTTCCCCCTGGAAGCTCCCTCGTGCGC
TCTCCTGTTCCGACCCTGCCGCTTACCGGATACCTGTCCGCCTTTCTCCCTTCGGGAAGCGTGGCGCTTT
CTCAATGCTCACGCTGTAGGTATCTCAGTTCGGTGTAGGTCGTTCGCTCCAAGCTGGGCTGTGTGCACGA
ACCCCCCGTTCAGCCCGACCGCTGCGCCTTATCCGGTAACTATCGTCTTGAGTCCAACCCGGTAAGACAC
GACTTATCGCCACTGGCAGCAGCCACTGGTAACAGGATTAGCAGAGCGAGGTATGTAGGCGGTGCTACAG
AGTTCTTGAAGTGGTGGCCTAACTACGGCTACACTAGAAGGACAGTATTTGGTATCTGCGCTCTGCTGAA
GCCAGTTACCTTCGGAAAAAGAGTTGGTAGCTCTTGATCCGGCAAACAAACCACCGCTGGTAGCGGTGGT
TTTTTTGTTTGCAAGCAGCAGATTACGCGCAGAAAAAAAGGATCTCAAGAAGATCCTTTGATCTTTTCTA
CGGGGTCTGACGCTCAGTGGAACGAAAACTCACGTTAAGGGATTTTGGTCATGAGATTATCAAAAAGGAT
CTTCACCTAGATCCTTTTAAATTAAAAATGAAGTTTTAAATCAATCTAAAGTATATATGAGTAAACTTGG
TCTGACAGTTACCAATGCTTAATCAGTGAGGCACCTATCTCAGCGATCTGTCTATTTCGTTCATCCATAG
TTGCCTGACTCCCCGTCGTGTAGATAACTACGATACGGGAGGGCTTACCATCTGGCCCCAGTGCTGCAAT
GATACCGCGAGACCCACGCTCACCGGCTCCAGATTTATCAGCAATAAACCAGCCAGCCGGAAGGGCCGAG
CGCAGAAGTGGTCCTGCAACTTTATCCGCCTCCATCCAGTCTATTAATTGTTGCCGGGAAGCTAGAGTAA
GTAGTTCGCCAGTTAATAGTTTGCGCAACGTTGTTGCCATTGCTACAGGCATCGTGGTGTCACGCTCGTC
GTTTGGTATGGCTTCATTCAGCTCCGGTTCCCAACGATCAAGGCGAGTTACATGATCCCCCATGTTGTGC
AAAAAAGCGGTTAGCTCCTTCGGTCCTCCGATCGTTGTCAGAAGTAAGTTGGCCGCAGTGTTATCACTCA
TGGTTATGGCAGCACTGCATAATTCTCTTACTGTCATGCCATCCGTAAGATGCTTTTCTGTGACTGGTGA
GTACTCAACCAAGTCATTCTGAGAATAGTGTATGCGGCGACCGAGTTGCTCTTGCCCGGCGTCAATACGG
GATAATACCGCGCCACATAGCAGAACTTTAAAAGTGCTCATCATTGGAAAACGTTCTTCGGGGCGAAAAC
TCTCAAGGATCTTACCGCTGTTGAGATCCAGTTCGATGTAACCCACTCGTGCACCCAACTGATCTTCAGC
ATCTTTTACTTTCACCAGCGTTTCTGGGTGAGCAAAAACAGGAAGGCAAAATGCCGCAAAAAAGGGAATA
AGGGCGACACGGAAATGTTGAATACTCATACTCTTCCTTTTTCAATATTATTGAAGCATTTATCAGGGTT
ATTGTCTCATGAGCGGATACATATTTGAATGTATTTAGAAAAATAAACAAATAGGGGTTCCGCGCACATT
TCCCCGAAAAGTGCCACCTGACGTC
Features (pLannotate 1.2.2; 23 found; start..end, strand, type, name):
     32..76      -  misc_feature   bom (fragment): basis of mobility region from pBR322
    231..610     +  enhancer       CMV enhancer: human cytomegalovirus immediate early enhancer
    611..814     +  promoter       CMV promoter: human cytomegalovirus (CMV) immediate early promoter
    810..843     +  LTR            5' LTR (truncated) (fragment): truncated 5' long terminal repeat (LTR) from HIV-1
    859..877     +  promoter       T7 promoter: promoter for bacteriophage T7 RNA polymerase
    894..1775    +  CDS            Nrxn1 (fragment): NRX1B_MOUSE - Experimental evidence at protein level: Swiss-Prot protein existence level 1. Neuronal cell surface protein that may be involved in cell recognition and cell adhesion by forming intracellular junctions through binding to neuroligins. May play a role in formation or maintenance of synaptic junctions. May mediate intracellular signaling. May play a role in angiogenesis (By similarity). From Mus musculus (Mouse).
   2307..2717    +  CDS            IGHG1 (fragment): IGHG1_HUMAN - Experimental evidence at protein level: Swiss-Prot protein existence level 1. Constant region of immunoglobulin heavy chains. Immunoglobulins, also known as antibodies, are membrane-bound or secreted glycoproteins produced by B lymphocytes. In the recognition phase of humoral immunity, the membrane-bound immunoglobulins serve as receptors which, upon binding of a specific antigen, trigger the clonal expansion and differentiation of B lymphocytes into immunoglobulins- secreting plasma cells. Secreted immunoglobulins mediate the effector phase of humoral immunity, which results in
   2683..3054    +  CDS            IGHG4 (fragment): IGHG4_HUMAN - Experimental evidence at protein level: Swiss-Prot protein existence level 1. Constant region of immunoglobulin heavy chains. Immunoglobulins, also known as antibodies, are membrane-bound or secreted glycoproteins produced by B lymphocytes. In the recognition phase of humoral immunity, the membrane-bound immunoglobulins serve as receptors which, upon binding of a specific antigen, trigger the clonal expansion and differentiation of B lymphocytes into immunoglobulins- secreting plasma cells. Secreted immunoglobulins mediate the effector phase of humoral immunity, which results in
   3097..3115    -  promoter       SP6 promoter: promoter for bacteriophage SP6 RNA polymerase
   3141..3365    +  polyA_signal   bGH poly(A) signal: bovine growth hormone polyadenylation signal
   3369..3390    +  promoter       SV40 promoter (fragment): SV40 enhancer and early promoter
   3411..3839    +  rep_origin     f1 ori (sequence partly withheld): f1 bacteriophage origin of replication; arrow indicates direction of (+) strand synthesis
   3853..4183    +  promoter       SV40 promoter: SV40 enhancer and early promoter
   4250..5041    +  CDS            neo: KKA2_KLEPN - Also known as kan, nptII. Experimental evidence at protein level: Swiss-Prot protein existence level 1. Resistance to kanamycin, neomycin, paromomycin, ribostamycin, butirosin and gentamicin B. From Klebsiella pneumoniae.
   5065..5223    +  CDS            ble (fragment): BLE_KLEPN - Experimental evidence at protein level: Swiss-Prot protein existence level 1. Binding protein with a strong affinity to the bleomycin family of antibiotics. Binds to CL990; an antimitotic-antibiotic compound. From Klebsiella pneumoniae.
   5218..5339    +  polyA_signal   SV40 poly(A) signal: SV40 polyadenylation signal
   5412..5428    -  protein_bind   lac operator: The lac repressor binds to the lac operator to inhibit transcription in E. coli. This inhibition can be relieved by adding lactose or isopropyl-β-D-thiogalactopyranoside (IPTG). lac repressor encoded by lacI
   5436..5466    -  promoter       lac promoter: promoter for the E. coli lac operon
   5481..5502    -  protein_bind   CAP binding site: CAP binding activates transcription in the presence of cAMP. E. coli catabolite activator protein
   5515..5607    -  CDS            lacI (fragment): lac repressor; lacI; The lac repressor binds to the lac operator to inhibit transcription in E. coli. This inhibition can be relieved by adding lactose or isopropyl-β-D-thiogalactopyranoside (IPTG).
   5790..6378    -  rep_origin     ori: high-copy-number ColE1/pMB1/pBR322/pUC origin of replication
   6549..7409    -  CDS            AmpR: β-lactamase; bla; confers resistance to ampicillin, carbenicillin, and related antibiotics
   7410..7514    -  promoter       AmpR promoter: bla
