[The description below was written by a language model from this plasmid's Addgene catalogue record and pLannotate feature annotations shown in this document.]
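Description:
pcDNA3-Nrxn1beta AS4(+)-Fc is a mammalian expression plasmid of 7,545 bp built on a pcDNA3 backbone that was modified to carry a human IgG Fc segment downstream of the cloning site. It is maintained in E. coli at high copy through a ColE1/pUC-type origin and selected with ampicillin via the β-lactamase gene. An f1 origin is also present. For mammalian cells, an SV40 early promoter drives the neomycin phosphotransferase gene, followed by an SV40 polyadenylation signal, allowing G418 selection of stable transfectants.

The payload is a mouse neurexin 1β fragment of about 0.87 kb, cloned between HindIII and BglII so that it reads into the backbone-encoded Fc tag at its C terminus, giving a secreted Fc-fusion protein. The neurexin variant is AS4(+), meaning it retains the exon that makes up alternatively spliced segment 4. Transcription is driven by the CMV immediate-early enhancer and promoter and terminated by the bovine growth hormone polyadenylation signal. T7 and SP6 promoters flank the cassette and serve as sequencing primer sites, and could in principle support in vitro transcription. The depositor notes that the Fc portion contains intronic sequences that improve expression. This is consistent with the feature table, which shows a gap after the neurexin coding region and annotates the Fc as separate immunoglobulin heavy-chain constant-region fragments. Small annotated fragments such as a truncated HIV-1 LTR, ble and lacI pieces appear to be short automated matches or backbone remnants rather than functional elements.

The stated purpose is production of soluble, secreted neurexin 1β AS4(+)-Fc in mammalian cells. The associated publication concerns neuroligin-triggered presynaptic development, but the record does not specify how the fusion protein was used.
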