Addgene plasmid #59314: pcDNA3-Nrxn1beta AS4(+)-Fc
Purpose: Expression plasmid for secreted Fc-fusion of mouse Neurexin 1beta AS4(+) [containing the insert at alternatively spliced segment 4 (AS4+)]
Depositing lab: Peter Scheiffele & Tito Serafini. Depositing organization: University of California, Berkeley. Publication: Neuroligin expressed in nonneuronal cells triggers presynaptic development in contacting axons. Scheiffele P, Fan J, Choih J, Fetter R, Serafini T. Cell. 2000 Jun 9. 101(6):657-69. 10.1016/S0092-8674(00)80877-6 PubMed 10892652.
Backbone
  Vector backbone: pcDNA3
  Backbone size w/o insert (bp): 6672
  Total vector size (bp): 7545
  Modifications to backbone: Fc-tag (from human IgG) added, resulting in secreted Fc-fusion protein
  Vector type: Mammalian Expression
  Selectable markers: Neomycin (select with G418)
Growth in bacteria
  Bacterial resistance: Ampicillin, 100 μg/mL
  Growth temperature: 37°C
  Growth strain: DH5alpha
  Copy number: High Copy
Gene/Insert
  Gene/Insert name: Nrxn1beta AS4(+)-Fc fusion (alt names: Nrxn1beta AS4(+); Neurexin 1 beta AS4(+); Neurexin 1 beta (splice 4))
  Species: M. musculus (mouse)
  Insert size (bp): 873
  Entrez Gene: Nrxn1 (a.k.a. 1700062G21Rik, 9330127H16Rik, A230068P09Rik, mKIAA0578)
  Promoter: CMV, T7
  Tag / fusion protein: Fc (from human IgG) (C terminal on backbone)
  Cloning method: Restriction Enzyme; 5′ cloning site HindIII (not destroyed); 3′ cloning site BglII (not destroyed)
  Sequencing primers: 5′ CMV Forward (5'-CGCAAATGGGCGGTAGGCGTG-3'), T7 (5'-TAATACGACTCACTATAGGG-3'); 3′ FC-rev (5'-CGGGTGAAGAGGCAGACG-3'); SP6 (5'-ATTTAGGTGACACTATAG-3')
Terms and licenses: Academic/Nonprofit Terms; Industry Terms: Not Available to Industry
Depositor comments: Fc-portion contains intronic sequences which improve expression. See map & sequence file for insert-releasing enzymes (e.g. HindIII / BglII for untagged Nrxn1beta, and HindIII / XhoI for Nrxn1beta-FC-fusion). The Nrxn 1 beta variant encoded by this plasmid is AS4(+), meaning exon 21 constituting alternatively spliced segment 4 (AS4) (=ENSMUSE00001309616) is present.
How to cite: pcDNA3-Nrxn1beta AS4(+)-Fc was a gift from Peter Scheiffele & Tito Serafini (Addgene plasmid # 59314 ; http://n2t.net/addgene:59314 ; RRID:Addgene_59314)
