>Addgene plasmid #59314 | pcDNA3-Nrxn1beta AS4(+)-Fc | addgene partial sequence | sequence record 115740 | BGH-rev 5'-TAGAAGGCACAGTCGAGG-3'
CCCTCTAGATGCATGCTCGAGCGGCCGTCGCACTCATTTACCCGGAGACAGGGAGAGGCTCTTCTGCGTG
TAGTGGTTGTGCAGAGCCTCATGCATCACGGAGCATGAGAAGACGTTCCCCTGCTGCCACCTGCTCTTGT
CCACGGTGAGCTTGCTGTAGAGGAAGAAGGAGCCGTCGGAGTCCAGCACGGGAGGCGTGGTCTTGTAGTT
GTTCTCCGGCTGCCCATTGCTCTCCCACTCCACGGCGATGTCGCTGGGATAGAAGCCTTTGACCAGGCAG
GTCAGGCTGACCTGGTTCTTGGTCAGCTCATCCCGGGATGGGGGCAGGGTGTACACCTGTGGTTCTCGGG
GCTGCCCTGTAGGGACAGAGGTTGGTACAGCGGTCACTCTCAGGGCAGAGGGTGGGCCGAGCCGGCCTCT
GTCCATGTGGCCCTCGCACCCCACGGGTCCCACCTTTGGCTTTGGAGATGGTTTTCTCGATGGGGGCTGG
GAGGGCTTTGTTGGAGACCTTGCACTTGTACTCCTTGCCATTCAGCCAGTCCTGGTGCAGGACGGTGAGG
ACGCTGACCACACGGTACGTGCTGTTGTACTGCTCCTCCCGCGGCTTTGTCTTGGCATTATGCACCTCCA
CGCCGTCCACGTACCAGTTGAACTTGACCTCAGGGTCTTCGTGGCTCACGTCCACCACCACGCATGTGAC
CTCAGGGGTCCGGGAGATCATGAGGGTGTCCTTGGGTTTTGGGGGGAAGAGGAAGACTGACGGTCCCCCC
AGGAGTTCAGGTGCTGAGGAAGAGATGGAGGTGGACGTGTCAGCACCCGGCTGGGGCCTGTCCCTGGATG
CAGGCTACTCTAGGGCACCTGTCCCGCCTTGAGCTGGA
