>Addgene plasmid #59314 | pcDNA3-Nrxn1beta AS4(+)-Fc | addgene partial sequence | sequence record 115765 | CMV-F 5'-CGCAAATGGGCGGTAGGCGTG-3'
ACTAGAGAACCCACTGCTTACTGGCTTATCGAAATTAATACGACTCACTATAGGGAGACCCAAGCTTACC
ATGTACCAGAGGATGCTCCGGTGCGGCGCCGATCTGGGATCGCCCGGGGGCGGCAGTGGCGGCGGCGCAG
GGGGGCGCCTGGCCCTGATCTGGATAGTCCCGCTCACCCTCGGCGGCCTCCTAGGAGTGGCCTGGGGGGC
ATCCAGTTTGGGAGCGCACCACATCCACCATTTCCATGGCAGCAGCAAGCATCATTCAGTGCCTATTGCA
ATCTACAGGTCACCAGCATCCTTGCGAGGCGGACACGCTGGGACAACATATATCTTTAGCAAAGGTGGTG
GACAGATTACATATAAGTGGCCTCCCAATGACCGCCCCAGTACACGAGCAGACAGGCTGGCCATCGGATT
TAGCACTGTCCAGAAGGAAGCCGTGTTGGTGCGTGTGGACAGTTCCTCAGGCCTGGGTGACTACCTGGAG
CTGCACATACACCAAGGAAAAATTGGAGTTAAGTTTAATGTTGGGACAGATGACATCGCCATCGAAGAGT
CTAATGCAATCATTAATGATGGGAAATACCATGTAGTACGTTTCACAAGGAGTGGTGGCAATGCCACGTT
ACAGGTGGACAGCTGGCCAGTTATCGAACGCTACCCTGCAGGAAACAATGATAACGAGCGCCTGGCGATT
GCTAGACAGCGAATTCCATATCGACTTGGTCGAGTAGTTGATGAATGGCTACTCGACAAAGGGCGTCAGC
TCACAATCTTCAATAGCCAAGCAACCATAATAATTGGCGGGAAAGAGCAGGGCCAGCCCTTCCAGGGTCA
GCTCTCTGGTCTTTACTACAATGGCTTGAAAGTTCTGAATATGGCAGCAGAG
